Addgene plasmid #205285: pAAV_Ef1a_DIO_hTyrNull_HATag
Purpose: Truncated version of human Tyrosinase as control virus for Tyrosinase expression
Depositing lab: Matthias Prigge. Depositing organization: Leibniz-Institut fuer Neurobiologie (LIN).
Backbone
  Vector backbone: AAV
  Vector type: AAV
Growth in bacteria
  Bacterial resistance: Ampicillin, 100 μg/mL
  Growth temperature: 37°C
  Growth strain: NEB Stable
  Copy number: High Copy
Gene/Insert
  Gene/Insert name: hTyrosinase (truncated)
  Species: H. sapiens (human)
  Cloning method: Gibson Cloning
Terms and licenses: Academic/Nonprofit Terms; Industry Terms: Not Available to Industry
How to cite: pAAV_Ef1a_DIO_hTyrNull_HATag was a gift from Matthias Prigge (Addgene plasmid # 205285 ; http://n2t.net/addgene:205285 ; RRID:Addgene_205285)
