[The description below was written by a language model from this plasmid's Addgene catalogue record and pLannotate feature annotations shown in this document.]
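Description:
pAAV_Ef1a_DIO_hTyrNull_HATag is an AAV transfer plasmid that carries a Cre-dependent expression cassette for a truncated, presumably non-functional ("null") version of human tyrosinase. It is intended for making a control virus to run alongside vectors that express active tyrosinase. The bacterial backbone has a high-copy ColE1/pUC-type origin, an ampicillin resistance gene (β-lactamase) under its own promoter, and an f1/M13 phage origin. AAV2 inverted terminal repeats flank the payload and provide the signals for replication and packaging of the intervening DNA into AAV particles. In the depositor's sequence both ITRs are annotated as full length. In the repository's sequencing result the ITR upstream of the promoter appears only as short fragments, and that record is about ten nucleotides shorter. This may reflect the difficulty of sequencing ITRs or a small deletion in the repeat.

Within the ITRs, the human EF-1α promoter with its intron drives the cassette. A WPRE, which enhances transcript stability and expression, and a short synthetic polyadenylation signal follow it. The tyrosinase coding sequence lies in the antisense orientation relative to the promoter, between two pairs of incompatible recombination sites (lox2272 and loxP) arranged as a double-floxed inverted open reading frame. Without Cre the insert is not productively expressed. In Cre-expressing cells, recombination inverts the insert and locks it in the sense orientation, which restricts expression to genetically defined populations. HA epitope sequences are annotated on both sides of the TYR match and allow immunodetection of the product. The annotated TYR match spans roughly 1.6 kb, and the record does not state where the truncation or inactivating change lies.
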