Features (pLannotate 1.2.2; 25 found; start..end, strand, type, name):
     25..73      +  polyA_signal   poly(A) signal: synthetic polyadenylation signal
    103..243     +  repeat_region  AAV2 ITR: inverted terminal repeat of adeno-associated virus serotype 2 inverted
    248..299     -  misc_feature   bom (fragment): basis of mobility region from pBR322
    318..698     +  rep_origin     M13 ori (sequence partly withheld): M13 bacteriophage origin of replication; arrow indicates direction of (+) strand synthesis
    774..823     -  misc_feature   bom (fragment): basis of mobility region from pBR322
    925..960     -  CDS            rop (fragment): Rop protein, which maintains plasmids at low copy number; rop
   1055..1159    +  promoter       AmpR promoter: bla
   1160..2020    +  CDS            AmpR: β-lactamase; bla; confers resistance to ampicillin, carbenicillin, and related antibiotics
   2191..2779    +  rep_origin     ori: high-copy-number ColE1/pMB1/pBR322/pUC origin of replication
   2841..2981    -  repeat_region  AAV2 ITR: inverted terminal repeat of adeno-associated virus serotype 2 inverted
   3009..3075    +  CDS            small t antigen (fragment): SV40 (simian virus 40) small t antigen
   3101..3312    +  promoter       EF-1α core promoter: core promoter for human elongation factor EF-1α
   3313..3421    +  intron         EF-1α intron A (fragment): intron upstream of the start codon of human EF-1α
   4047..4250    +  intron         EF-1α intron A: truncated intron upstream of the start codon of human EF-1α
   4266..4283    +  misc_feature   MCS (fragment): pUC18/19 multiple cloning site
   4290..4323    +  protein_bind   lox2272: Cre-mediated recombination occurs in the 8-bp core sequence (GGATACTT). lox2272 sites are compatible with each other, but incompatible with loxP or loxN sites (Lee and Saito, 1988). Cre recombinase
   4324..4373    -  intron         β-globin intron (fragment): internally truncated intron from human β-globin
   4374..4407    +  protein_bind   loxP: Cre-mediated recombination occurs in the 8-bp core sequence (GCATACAT). Cre recombinase
   4417..4445    -  CDS            3xHA (fragment): three tandem HA epitope tags
   4467..6053    -  CDS            TYR: TYRO_HUMAN - Experimental evidence at protein level: Swiss-Prot protein existence level 1. This is a copper-containing oxidase that functions in the formation of pigments such as melanins and other polyphenolic compounds (By similarity). Catalyzes the initial and rate limiting step in the cascade of reactions leading to melanin production from tyrosine (By similarity). In addition to hydroxylating tyrosine to DOPA (3,4- dihydroxyphenylalanine), also catalyzes the oxidation of DOPA to DOPA- quinone, and possibly the oxidation of DHI (5,6-dihydroxyindole) to indole-5,6 quinone (By similarity). F
   6075..6101    -  CDS            3xHA (fragment): three tandem HA epitope tags
   6122..6155    -  protein_bind   lox2272: Cre-mediated recombination occurs in the 8-bp core sequence (GGATACTT). lox2272 sites are compatible with each other, but incompatible with loxP or loxN sites (Lee and Saito, 1988). Cre recombinase
   6156..6205    -  intron         β-globin intron (fragment): internally truncated intron from human β-globin
   6206..6239    -  protein_bind   loxP: Cre-mediated recombination occurs in the 8-bp core sequence (GCATACAT). Cre recombinase
   6252..18      +  misc_feature   WPRE (across the origin): woodchuck hepatitis virus posttranscriptional regulatory element
>Addgene plasmid #205285 | pAAV_Ef1a_DIO_hTyrNull_HATag | depositor full sequence | sequence record 399512 | Full Sequence
GTCGGGGAAGCTGACGTCAGCGCTAATAAAATCGCTATCCATCGAAGATGGATGTGTGTTGGTTTTTTGT
GTGGGTAACCCACGTGCGGACCGAGCGGCCGCAGGAACCCCTAGTGATGGAGTTGGCCACTCCCTCTCTG
CGCGCTCGCTCGCTCACTGAGGCCGGGCGACCAAAGGTCGCCCGACGCCCGGGCTTTGCCCGGGCGGCCT
CAGTGAGCGAGCGAGCGCGCAGCTGCCTGCAGGGGCGCCTGATGCGGTATTTTCTCCTTACGCATCTGTG
CGGTATTTCACACCGCATA
[142 nt withheld, positions 300-441]
C
[141 nt withheld, positions 443-583]
CCTTTGACGTTGGAGTCCACGTTCTTT
[37 nt withheld, positions 611-647]
ACCCTATCTCGGGCTATTCTTTTGATTTATAAGGGATTTTGCCGATTTCGGCCTATTGGTTAAAAAATGA
GCTGATTTAACAAAAATTTAACGCGAATTTTAACAAAATATTAACGTTTACAATTTTATGGTGCACTCTC
AGTACAATCTGCTCTGATGCCGCATAGTTAAGCCAGCCCCGACACCCGCCAACACCCGCTGACGCGCCCT
GACGGGCTTGTCTGCTCCCGGCATCCGCTTACAGACAAGCTGTGACCGTCTCCGGGAGCTGCATGTGTCA
GAGGTTTTCACCGTCATCACCGAAACGCGCGAGACGAAAGGGCCTCGTGATACGCCTATTTTTATAGGTT
AATGTCATGATAATAATGGTTTCTTAGACGTCAGGTGGCACTTTTCGGGGAAATGTGCGCGGAACCCCTA
TTTGTTTATTTTTCTAAATACATTCAAATATGTATCCGCTCATGAGACAATAACCCTGATAAATGCTTCA
ATAATATTGAAAAAGGAAGAGTATGAGTATTCAACATTTCCGTGTCGCCCTTATTCCCTTTTTTGCGGCA
TTTTGCCTTCCTGTTTTTGCTCACCCAGAAACGCTGGTGAAAGTAAAAGATGCTGAAGATCAGTTGGGTG
CACGAGTGGGTTACATCGAACTGGATCTCAACAGCGGTAAGATCCTTGAGAGTTTTCGCCCCGAAGAACG
TTTTCCAATGATGAGCACTTTTAAAGTTCTGCTATGTGGCGCGGTATTATCCCGTATTGACGCCGGGCAA
GAGCAACTCGGTCGCCGCATACACTATTCTCAGAATGACTTGGTTGAGTACTCACCAGTCACAGAAAAGC
ATCTTACGGATGGCATGACAGTAAGAGAATTATGCAGTGCTGCCATAACCATGAGTGATAACACTGCGGC
CAACTTACTTCTGACAACGATCGGAGGACCGAAGGAGCTAACCGCTTTTTTGCACAACATGGGGGATCAT
GTAACTCGCCTTGATCGTTGGGAACCGGAGCTGAATGAAGCCATACCAAACGACGAGCGTGACACCACGA
TGCCTGTAGCAATGGCAACAACGTTGCGCAAACTATTAACTGGCGAACTACTTACTCTAGCTTCCCGGCA
ACAATTAATAGACTGGATGGAGGCGGATAAAGTTGCAGGACCACTTCTGCGCTCGGCCCTTCCGGCTGGC
TGGTTTATTGCTGATAAATCTGGAGCCGGTGAGCGTGGGTCTCGCGGTATCATTGCAGCACTGGGGCCAG
ATGGTAAGCCCTCCCGTATCGTAGTTATCTACACGACGGGGAGTCAGGCAACTATGGATGAACGAAATAG
ACAGATCGCTGAGATAGGTGCCTCACTGATTAAGCATTGGTAACTGTCAGACCAAGTTTACTCATATATA
CTTTAGATTGATTTAAAACTTCATTTTTAATTTAAAAGGATCTAGGTGAAGATCCTTTTTGATAATCTCA
TGACCAAAATCCCTTAACGTGAGTTTTCGTTCCACTGAGCGTCAGACCCCGTAGAAAAGATCAAAGGATC
TTCTTGAGATCCTTTTTTTCTGCGCGTAATCTGCTGCTTGCAAACAAAAAAACCACCGCTACCAGCGGTG
GTTTGTTTGCCGGATCAAGAGCTACCAACTCTTTTTCCGAAGGTAACTGGCTTCAGCAGAGCGCAGATAC
CAAATACTGTCCTTCTAGTGTAGCCGTAGTTAGGCCACCACTTCAAGAACTCTGTAGCACCGCCTACATA
CCTCGCTCTGCTAATCCTGTTACCAGTGGCTGCTGCCAGTGGCGATAAGTCGTGTCTTACCGGGTTGGAC
TCAAGACGATAGTTACCGGATAAGGCGCAGCGGTCGGGCTGAACGGGGGGTTCGTGCACACAGCCCAGCT
TGGAGCGAACGACCTACACCGAACTGAGATACCTACAGCGTGAGCTATGAGAAAGCGCCACGCTTCCCGA
AGGGAGAAAGGCGGACAGGTATCCGGTAAGCGGCAGGGTCGGAACAGGAGAGCGCACGAGGGAGCTTCCA
GGGGGAAACGCCTGGTATCTTTATAGTCCTGTCGGGTTTCGCCACCTCTGACTTGAGCGTCGATTTTTGT
GATGCTCGTCAGGGGGGCGGAGCCTATGGAAAAACGCCAGCAACGCGGCCTTTTTACGGTTCCTGGCCTT
TTGCTGGCCTTTTGCTCACATGTCCTGCAGGCAGCTGCGCGCTCGCTCGCTCACTGAGGCCGCCCGGGCA
AAGCCCGGGCGTCGGGCGACCTTTGGTCGCCCGGCCTCAGTGAGCGAGCGAGCGCGCAGAGAGGGAGTGG
CCAACTCCATCACTAGGGGTTCCTGCGGCCGCACGCGTAAGCTTTGCAAAGATGGATAAAGTTTTAAACA
GAGAGGAATCTTTGCAGCTAATGGACCTTCTAGGTCTTGAAAGGAGTGGGAATTGGCTCCGGTGCCCGTC
AGTGGGCAGAGCGCACATCGCCCACAGTCCCCGAGAAGTTGGGGGGAGGGGTCGGCAATTGAACCGGTGC
CTAGAGAAGGTGGCGCGGGGTAAACTGGGAAAGTGATGTCGTGTACTGGCTCCGCCTTTTTCCCGAGGGT
GGGGGAGAACCGTATATAAGTGCAGTAGTCGCCGTGAACGTTCTTTTTCGCAACGGGTTTGCCGCCAGAA
CACAGGTAAGTGCCGTGTGTGGTTCCCGCGGGCCTGGCCTCTTTACGGGTTATGGCCCTTGCGTGCCTTG
AATTACTTCCACTGGCTGCAGTACGTGATTCTTGATCCCGAGCTTCGGGTTGGAAGTGGGTGGGAGAGTT
CGAGGCCTTGCGCTTAAGGAGCCCCTTCGCCTCGTGCTTGAGTTGAGGCCTGGCCTGGGCGCTGGGGCCG
CCGCGTGCGAATCTGGTGGCACCTTCGCGCCTGTCTCGCTGCTTTCGATAAGTCTCTAGCCATTTAAAAT
TTTTGATGACCTGCTGCGACGCTTTTTTTCTGGCAAGATAGTCTTGTAAATGCGGGCCAAGATCTGCACA
CTGGTATTTCGGTTTTTGGGGCCGCGGGCGGCGACGGGGCCCGTGCGTCCCAGCGCACATGTTCGGCGAG
GCGGGGCCTGCGAGCGCGGCCACCGAGAATCGGACGGGGGTAGTCTCAAGCTGGCCGGCCTGCTCTGGTG
CCTGGCCTCGCGCCGCCGTGTATCGCCCCGCCCTGGGCGGCAAGGCTGGCCCGGTCGGCACCAGTTGCGT
GAGCGGAAAGATGGCCGCTTCCCGGCCCTGCTGCAGGGAGCTCAAAATGGAGGACGCGGCGCTCGGGAGA
GCGGGCGGGTGAGTCACCCACACAAAGGAAAAGGGCCTTTCCGTCCTCAGCCGTCGCTTCATGTGACTCC
ACGGAGTACCGGGCGCCGTCCAGGCACCTCGATTAGTTCTCGAGCTTTTGGAGTACGTCGTCTTTAGGTT
GGGGGGAGGGGTTTTATGCGATGGAGTTTCCCCACACTGAGTGGGTGGAGACTGAAGTTAGGCCAGCTTG
GCACTTGATGTAATTCTCCTTGGAATTTGCCCTTTTTGAGTTTGGATCTTGGTTCATTCTCAAGCCTCAG
ACAGTGGTTCAAAGTTTTTTTCTTCCATTTCAGGTGTCGTGAGGTACCGGATCCTCTAGAGTCGACTCCG
GAATAACTTCGTATAGGATACTTTATACGAAGTTATGCAGAATGGTAGCTGGATTGTAGCTGCTATTAGC
AATATGAAACCTCTTAATAACTTCGTATAGCATACATTATACGAAGTTATGGCGCGCCTTAAGCGTAATC
TGGAACATCGTATGGGTAAAACTCCCCGGACCCAGCTGCTAAATGGCTCTGATACAAGCTGTGGTAATCC
TCTTTCTCCATGAGGAGTGGCTGCTTTTCTTCAGGAAGCTGCTTTCTCTTGTGACGACACAGCAAGCTCA
CAAGCCCTGCCAGCAGGGCAGTGAGGACGGCCCCTACCATCGCCGCCCCAAGGAGCCATGACCAGATCCG
ACTCGCTTGTTCCAAATAGGACTTAATGTAGTCTTGAAAAGAGTCTGGGTCTGAATCTTGTAGATAGCTA
TAGTCATAGCCCAGATCTTTGGATGAAATAAAGAAATCACCATTTCTGTACAGTGGTATAAAAGGAACCA
TGTAGGATTCCCGGTTATGTCCAATGGGTGCATTGGCTTCTGGATAAACTTCTTGAAGAGGACGGTGCCT
TCGGAGCCACTGCTCAAAAATACTGTCAACAAATGCATGGTGAAGAAGGAAGATAGGATCGTTGGCAGAT
CCCTGTACCTGGGACATTGTTCCATTCATATAGATGTGCAAGGCATTGTGCATGCTGCTTTGAGAGGCAT
CCGCTATCCCAGTAAGTGGACTAGCAAATCCTTCCAGTGTATTTCTAAAGCTGAAATTGGCAGCTTTATC
CATGGAACCAGATTCATATTGGGTCAAACTCAGGCAAAATTCTACATCAGCTGAAGAGGGGAGCCTTGGG
GTTCTGGATTTGTCATGGTTTCCAGGATTACGCCGTAAAGGTCCCTCGGGCGTTCCATTGCATAAAGACT
GATGGCTGTTGTACTCCTCCAATCGGCTACAGACAATCTGCCAAGAGGAGAAGAATGATGCTGGGCTGAG
TAAGTTAGGATTTGTGGGGTGCTGACCTCCCATGTACTCATCTGTGCAAATGTCACACTTTTCTGCATCC
CGCCAGTCCCAATATGGAATAGTGAAGTTTTCATCTCCTGTCAGCTTCTGGATTTCTTGTTCCCACCGCA
ACAAGAAGAGTCTATGCCAAGGCAGAAAAGCTGGTGCTTCATGGGCAAAATCAATGTCTCTCCAGATTTC
AGATCCCCCAAGCAGTGCATCCATTGACACATAATAATGTTACATCCAGACAAAGAGGTCATAAATATTG
ATGTCGTTAAACATGGGTGTTGATCCATTTTTCATTTGGCCATAGGTCCCTATGGGGATGACATAGTCTG
AGCTGATGGTATGCTTTGCTAAAGTGAGGTAGGCAAAAAATTTGTCCTTCTCTGGGGCACTCAAATCGAA
GATGTTTCTTCTCACCAAGAGTCGTCTCTCTGTGCAGTTTGGTCCCCAAAAGCCAAACTTGCAGTTTCCA
CAGTTGAATCCCATGAAGTTGCCAGAGCACTGGCAGGTCCTATTATAAAAGACGGAAGGCCACGACTCCC
GGTCATCCACCCCTGTGAAGGGAAATTGAGGCCCAAGTGGTGCATTGGACAGAAGGATATTCTGACAGGA
ACCTCTGCCTGAAAGCTGGCCACAGGGACTCCTGTCCCCGCTCCACGGTGGACAGCATTCCTTCTCCATC
AGGTTCTTAGAGGAGACACAGGCTCTAGGGAAATGGCCAGCGGAGGTCTGGAAACTCCACAGCAGGCAGT
ACAAAACAGCCAGGAGAAACTCCCCGGACCCAGCTGCAGCGTAATCTGGAACATCGTATGGGTACATCAA
GGTCTTAGGCTAGCATAACTTCGTATAAAGTATCCTATACGAAGTTATTTGCCTTAACCCAGAAATTATC
ACTGTTATTCTTTAGAATGGTGCAAAGAATAACTTCGTATAATGTATGCTATACGAAGTTATGAATTCAA
GCTTAATCAACCTCTGGATTACAAAATTTGTGAAAGATTGACTGATATTCTTAACTATGTTGCTCCTTTT
ACGCTGTGTGGATATGCTGCTTTAATGCCTCTGTATCATGCTATTGCTTCCCGTATGGCTTTCGTTTTCT
CCTCCTTGTATAAATCCTGGTTGCTGTCTCTTTATGAGGAGTTGTGGCCCGTTGTCCGTCAACGTGGCGT
GGTGTGCTCTGTGTTTGCTGACGCAACCCCCACTGGCTGGGGCATTGCCACCACCTGTCAACTCCTTTCT
GGGACTTTCGCTTTCCCCCTCCCGATCGCCACGGCAGAACTCATCGCCGCCTGCCTTGCCCGCTGCTGGA
CAGGGGCTAGGTTGCTGGGCACTGATAATTCCGTGGTGTT
