Features (pLannotate 1.2.2; 24 found; start..end, strand, type, name):
     25..73      +  polyA_signal   poly(A) signal: synthetic polyadenylation signal
    103..243     +  repeat_region  AAV2 ITR: inverted terminal repeat of adeno-associated virus serotype 2 inverted
    248..299     -  misc_feature   bom (fragment): basis of mobility region from pBR322
    318..773     +  rep_origin     f1 ori (sequence partly withheld): f1 bacteriophage origin of replication; arrow indicates direction of (+) strand synthesis
    774..823     -  misc_feature   bom (fragment): basis of mobility region from pBR322
    925..960     -  CDS            rop (fragment): Rop protein, which maintains plasmids at low copy number; rop
   1055..1159    +  promoter       AmpR promoter: bla
   1160..2020    +  CDS            AmpR: β-lactamase; bla; confers resistance to ampicillin, carbenicillin, and related antibiotics
   2191..2779    +  rep_origin     ori: high-copy-number ColE1/pMB1/pBR322/pUC origin of replication
   2852..2879    +  repeat_region  AAV2 ITR (fragment): inverted terminal repeat of adeno-associated virus serotype 2 inverted
   2908..2935    +  repeat_region  AAV2 ITR (fragment): inverted terminal repeat of adeno-associated virus serotype 2 inverted
   2998..3064    +  CDS            small t antigen (fragment): SV40 (simian virus 40) small t antigen
   3071..4249    +  promoter       EF-1α promoter: strong constitutive promoter for human elongation factor EF-1α
   4256..4273    +  misc_feature   MCS (fragment): pUC18/19 multiple cloning site
   4280..4313    +  protein_bind   lox2272: Cre-mediated recombination occurs in the 8-bp core sequence (GGATACTT). lox2272 sites are compatible with each other, but incompatible with loxP or loxN sites (Lee and Saito, 1988). Cre recombinase
   4314..4363    -  intron         β-globin intron (fragment): internally truncated intron from human β-globin
   4364..4397    +  protein_bind   loxP: Cre-mediated recombination occurs in the 8-bp core sequence (GCATACAT). Cre recombinase
   4407..4435    -  CDS            3xHA (fragment): three tandem HA epitope tags
   4457..6043    -  CDS            TYR: TYRO_HUMAN - Experimental evidence at protein level: Swiss-Prot protein existence level 1. This is a copper-containing oxidase that functions in the formation of pigments such as melanins and other polyphenolic compounds (By similarity). Catalyzes the initial and rate limiting step in the cascade of reactions leading to melanin production from tyrosine (By similarity). In addition to hydroxylating tyrosine to DOPA (3,4- dihydroxyphenylalanine), also catalyzes the oxidation of DOPA to DOPA- quinone, and possibly the oxidation of DHI (5,6-dihydroxyindole) to indole-5,6 quinone (By similarity). F
   6065..6091    -  CDS            3xHA (fragment): three tandem HA epitope tags
   6112..6145    -  protein_bind   lox2272: Cre-mediated recombination occurs in the 8-bp core sequence (GGATACTT). lox2272 sites are compatible with each other, but incompatible with loxP or loxN sites (Lee and Saito, 1988). Cre recombinase
   6146..6195    -  intron         β-globin intron (fragment): internally truncated intron from human β-globin
   6196..6229    -  protein_bind   loxP: Cre-mediated recombination occurs in the 8-bp core sequence (GCATACAT). Cre recombinase
   6242..18      +  misc_feature   WPRE (across the origin): woodchuck hepatitis virus posttranscriptional regulatory element
>Addgene plasmid #205285 | pAAV_Ef1a_DIO_hTyrNull_HATag | addgene full sequence | sequence record 412579 | Addgene NGS Result
GTCGGGGAAGCTGACGTCAGCGCTAATAAAATCGCTATCCATCGAAGATGGATGTGTGTTGGTTTTTTGT
GTGGGTAACCCACGTGCGGACCGAGCGGCCGCAGGAACCCCTAGTGATGGAGTTGGCCACTCCCTCTCTG
CGCGCTCGCTCGCTCACTGAGGCCGGGCGACCAAAGGTCGCCCGACGCCCGGGCTTTGCCCGGGCGGCCT
CAGTGAGCGAGCGAGCGCGCAGCTGCCTGCAGGGGCGCCTGATGCGGTATTTTCTCCTTACGCATCTGTG
CGGTATTTCACACCGCATA
[95 nt withheld, positions 300-394]
T
[46 nt withheld, positions 396-441]
C
[141 nt withheld, positions 443-583]
CCTTTGACGTTGGAGTCCACGTTCTTT
[37 nt withheld, positions 611-647]
ACTCTATCTCGGGCTATTCTTTTGATTTATAAGGGATTTTGCCGATTTCGGTCTATTGGTTAAAAAATGA
GCTGATTTAACAAAAATTTAACGCGAATTTTAACAAAATATTAACGTTTACAATTTTATGGTGCACTCTC
AGTACAATCTGCTCTGATGCCGCATAGTTAAGCCAGCCCCGACACCCGCCAACACCCGCTGACGCGCCCT
GACGGGCTTGTCTGCTCCCGGCATCCGCTTACAGACAAGCTGTGACCGTCTCCGGGAGCTGCATGTGTCA
GAGGTTTTCACCGTCATCACCGAAACGCGCGAGACGAAAGGGCCTCGTGATACGCCTATTTTTATAGGTT
AATGTCATGATAATAATGGTTTCTTAGACGTCAGGTGGCACTTTTCGGGGAAATGTGCGCGGAACCCCTA
TTTGTTTATTTTTCTAAATACATTCAAATATGTATCCGCTCATGAGACAATAACCCTGATAAATGCTTCA
ATAATATTGAAAAAGGAAGAGTATGAGTATTCAACATTTCCGTGTCGCCCTTATTCCCTTTTTTGCGGCA
TTTTGCCTTCCTGTTTTTGCTCACCCAGAAACGCTGGTGAAAGTAAAAGATGCTGAAGATCAGTTGGGTG
CACGAGTGGGTTACATCGAACTGGATCTCAACAGCGGTAAGATCCTTGAGAGTTTTCGCCCCGAAGAACG
TTTTCCAATGATGAGCACTTTTAAAGTTCTGCTATGTGGCGCGGTATTATCCCGTATTGACGCCGGGCAA
GAGCAACTCGGTCGCCGCATACACTATTCTCAGAATGACTTGGTTGAGTACTCACCAGTCACAGAAAAGC
ATCTTACGGATGGCATGACAGTAAGAGAATTATGCAGTGCTGCCATAACCATGAGTGATAACACTGCGGC
CAACTTACTTCTGACAACGATCGGAGGACCGAAGGAGCTAACCGCTTTTTTGCACAACATGGGGGATCAT
GTAACTCGCCTTGATCGTTGGGAACCGGAGCTGAATGAAGCCATACCAAACGACGAGCGTGACACCACGA
TGCCTGTAGCAATGGCAACAACGTTGCGCAAACTATTAACTGGCGAACTACTTACTCTAGCTTCCCGGCA
ACAATTAATAGACTGGATGGAGGCGGATAAAGTTGCAGGACCACTTCTGCGCTCGGCCCTTCCGGCTGGC
TGGTTTATTGCTGATAAATCTGGAGCCGGTGAGCGTGGGTCTCGCGGTATCATTGCAGCACTGGGGCCAG
ATGGTAAGCCCTCCCGTATCGTAGTTATCTACACGACGGGGAGTCAGGCAACTATGGATGAACGAAATAG
ACAGATCGCTGAGATAGGTGCCTCACTGATTAAGCATTGGTAACTGTCAGACCAAGTTTACTCATATATA
CTTTAGATTGATTTAAAACTTCATTTTTAATTTAAAAGGATCTAGGTGAAGATCCTTTTTGATAATCTCA
TGACCAAAATCCCTTAACGTGAGTTTTCGTTCCACTGAGCGTCAGACCCCGTAGAAAAGATCAAAGGATC
TTCTTGAGATCCTTTTTTTCTGCGCGTAATCTGCTGCTTGCAAACAAAAAAACCACCGCTACCAGCGGTG
GTTTGTTTGCCGGATCAAGAGCTACCAACTCTTTTTCCGAAGGTAACTGGCTTCAGCAGAGCGCAGATAC
CAAATACTGTTCTTCTAGTGTAGCCGTAGTTAGGCCACCACTTCAAGAACTCTGTAGCACCGCCTACATA
CCTCGCTCTGCTAATCCTGTTACCAGTGGCTGCTGCCAGTGGCGATAAGTCGTGTCTTACCGGGTTGGAC
TCAAGACGATAGTTACCGGATAAGGCGCAGCGGTCGGGCTGAACGGGGGGTTCGTGCACACAGCCCAGCT
TGGAGCGAACGACCTACACCGAACTGAGATACCTACAGCGTGAGCTATGAGAAAGCGCCACGCTTCCCGA
AGGGAGAAAGGCGGACAGGTATCCGGTAAGCGGCAGGGTCGGAACAGGAGAGCGCACGAGGGAGCTTCCA
GGGGGAAACGCCTGGTATCTTTATAGTCCTGTCGGGTTTCGCCACCTCTGACTTGAGCGTCGATTTTTGT
GATGCTCGTCAGGGGGGCGGAGCCTATGGAAAAACGCCAGCAACGCGGCCTTTTTACGGTTCCTGGCCTT
TTGCTGGCCTTTTGCTCACATGTCCTGCAGGCAGCTGCGCGCTCGCTCGCTCACTGAGGCCGCCCGGGCG
TCGGGCGACCTTTGGTCGCCCGGCCTCAGTGAGCGAGCGAGCGCGCAGAGAGGGAGTGGCCAACTCCATC
ACTAGGGGTTCCTGCGGCCGCACGCGTAAGCTTTGCAAAGATGGATAAAGTTTTAAACAGAGAGGAATCT
TTGCAGCTAATGGACCTTCTAGGTCTTGAAAGGAGTGGGAATTGGCTCCGGTGCCCGTCAGTGGGCAGAG
CGCACATCGCCCACAGTCCCCGAGAAGTTGGGGGGAGGGGTCGGCAATTGAACCGGTGCCTAGAGAAGGT
GGCGCGGGGTAAACTGGGAAAGTGATGTCGTGTACTGGCTCCGCCTTTTTCCCGAGGGTGGGGGAGAACC
GTATATAAGTGCAGTAGTCGCCGTGAACGTTCTTTTTCGCAACGGGTTTGCCGCCAGAACACAGGTAAGT
GCCGTGTGTGGTTCCCGCGGGCCTGGCCTCTTTACGGGTTATGGCCCTTGCGTGCCTTGAATTACTTCCA
CCTGGCTGCAGTACGTGATTCTTGATCCCGAGCTTCGGGTTGGAAGTGGGTGGGAGAGTTCGAGGCCTTG
CGCTTAAGGAGCCCCTTCGCCTCGTGCTTGAGTTGAGGCCTGGCCTGGGCGCTGGGGCCGCCGCGTGCGA
ATCTGGTGGCACCTTCGCGCCTGTCTCGCTGCTTTCGATAAGTCTCTAGCCATTTAAAATTTTTGATGAC
CTGCTGCGACGCTTTTTTTCTGGCAAGATAGTCTTGTAAATGCGGGCCAAGATCTGCACACTGGTATTTC
GGTTTTTGGGGCCGCGGGCGGCGACGGGGCCCGTGCGTCCCAGCGCACATGTTCGGCGAGGCGGGGCCTG
CGAGCGCGGCCACCGAGAATCGGACGGGGGTAGTCTCAAGCTGGCCGGCCTGCTCTGGTGCCTGGCCTCG
CGCCGCCGTGTATCGCCCCGCCCTGGGCGGCAAGGCTGGCCCGGTCGGCACCAGTTGCGTGAGCGGAAAG
ATGGCCGCTTCCCGGCCCTGCTGCAGGGAGCTCAAAATGGAGGACGCGGCGCTCGGGAGAGCGGGCGGGT
GAGTCACCCACACAAAGGAAAAGGGCCTTTCCGTCCTCAGCCGTCGCTTCATGTGACTCCACGGAGTACC
GGGCGCCGTCCAGGCACCTCGATTAGTTCTCGAGCTTTTGGAGTACGTCGTCTTTAGGTTGGGGGGAGGG
GTTTTATGCGATGGAGTTTCCCCACACTGAGTGGGTGGAGACTGAAGTTAGGCCAGCTTGGCACTTGATG
TAATTCTCCTTGGAATTTGCCCTTTTTGAGTTTGGATCTTGGTTCATTCTCAAGCCTCAGACAGTGGTTC
AAAGTTTTTTTCTTCCATTTCAGGTGTCGTGAGGTACCGGATCCTCTAGAGTCGACTCCGGAATAACTTC
GTATAGGATACTTTATACGAAGTTATGCAGAATGGTAGCTGGATTGTAGCTGCTATTAGCAATATGAAAC
CTCTTAATAACTTCGTATAGCATACATTATACGAAGTTATGGCGCGCCTTAAGCGTAATCTGGAACATCG
TATGGGTAAAACTCCCCGGACCCAGCTGCTAAATGGCTCTGATACAAGCTGTGGTAATCCTCTTTCTCCA
TGAGGAGTGGCTGCTTTTCTTCAGGAAGCTGCTTTCTCTTGTGACGACACAGCAAGCTCACAAGCCCTGC
CAGCAGGGCAGTGAGGACGGCCCCTACCATCGCCGCCCCAAGGAGCCATGACCAGATCCGACTCGCTTGT
TCCAAATAGGACTTAATGTAGTCTTGAAAAGAGTCTGGGTCTGAATCTTGTAGATAGCTATAGTCATAGC
CCAGATCTTTGGATGAAATAAAGAAATCACCATTTCTGTACAGTGGTATAAAAGGAACCATGTAGGATTC
CCGGTTATGTCCAATGGGTGCATTGGCTTCTGGATAAACTTCTTGAAGAGGACGGTGCCTTCGGAGCCAC
TGCTCAAAAATACTGTCAACAAATGCATGGTGAAGAAGGAAGATAGGATCGTTGGCAGATCCCTGTACCT
GGGACATTGTTCCATTCATATAGATGTGCAAGGCATTGTGCATGCTGCTTTGAGAGGCATCCGCTATCCC
AGTAAGTGGACTAGCAAATCCTTCCAGTGTATTTCTAAAGCTGAAATTGGCAGCTTTATCCATGGAACCA
GATTCATATTGGGTCAAACTCAGGCAAAATTCTACATCAGCTGAAGAGGGGAGCCTTGGGGTTCTGGATT
TGTCATGGTTTCCAGGATTACGCCGTAAAGGTCCCTCGGGCGTTCCATTGCATAAAGACTGATGGCTGTT
GTACTCCTCCAATCGGCTACAGACAATCTGCCAAGAGGAGAAGAATGATGCTGGGCTGAGTAAGTTAGGA
TTTGTGGGGTGCTGACCTCCCATGTACTCATCTGTGCAAATGTCACACTTTTCTGCATCCCGCCAGTCCC
AATATGGAATAGTGAAGTTTTCATCTCCTGTCAGCTTCTGGATTTCTTGTTCCCACCGCAACAAGAAGAG
TCTATGCCAAGGCAGAAAAGCTGGTGCTTCATGGGCAAAATCAATGTCTCTCCAGATTTCAGATCCCCCA
AGCAGTGCATCCATTGACACATAATAATGTTACATCCAGACAAAGAGGTCATAAATATTGATGTCGTTAA
ACATGGGTGTTGATCCATTTTTCATTTGGCCATAGGTCCCTATGGGGATGACATAGTCTGAGCTGATGGT
ATGCTTTGCTAAAGTGAGGTAGGCAAAAAATTTGTCCTTCTCTGGGGCACTCAAATCGAAGATGTTTCTT
CTCACCAAGAGTCGTCTCTCTGTGCAGTTTGGTCCCCAAAAGCCAAACTTGCAGTTTCCACAGTTGAATC
CCATGAAGTTGCCAGAGCACTGGCAGGTCCTATTATAAAAGACGGAAGGCCACGACTCCCGGTCATCCAC
CCCTGTGAAGGGAAATTGAGGCCCAAGTGGTGCATTGGACAGAAGGATATTCTGACAGGAACCTCTGCCT
GAAAGCTGGCCACAGGGACTCCTGTCCCCGCTCCACGGTGGACAGCATTCCTTCTCCATCAGGTTCTTAG
AGGAGACACAGGCTCTAGGGAAATGGCCAGCGGAGGTCTGGAAACTCCACAGCAGGCAGTACAAAACAGC
CAGGAGAAACTCCCCGGACCCAGCTGCAGCGTAATCTGGAACATCGTATGGGTACATCAAGGTCTTAGGC
TAGCATAACTTCGTATAAAGTATCCTATACGAAGTTATTTGCCTTAACCCAGAAATTATCACTGTTATTC
TTTAGAATGGTGCAAAGAATAACTTCGTATAATGTATGCTATACGAAGTTATGAATTCAAGCTTAATCAA
CCTCTGGATTACAAAATTTGTGAAAGATTGACTGATATTCTTAACTATGTTGCTCCTTTTACGCTGTGTG
GATATGCTGCTTTAATGCCTCTGTATCATGCTATTGCTTCCCGTATGGCTTTCGTTTTCTCCTCCTTGTA
TAAATCCTGGTTGCTGTCTCTTTATGAGGAGTTGTGGCCCGTTGTCCGTCAACGTGGCGTGGTGTGCTCT
GTGTTTGCTGACGCAACCCCCACTGGCTGGGGCATTGCCACCACCTGTCAACTCCTTTCTGGGACTTTCG
CTTTCCCCCTCCCGATCGCCACGGCAGAACTCATCGCCGCCTGCCTTGCCCGCTGCTGGACAGGGGCTAG
GTTGCTGGGCACTGATAATTCCGTGGTGTT
